Addgene plasmid #154832: pRSFDuet1-sgRNA(siteT9)
Purpose: sgRNA for CRISPR/Cas9-mediated targeted integration into genomic site T9 in CHO cells
Depositing lab: Lise Marie Grav. Depositing organization: Danmarks Tekniske Universitet. Publication: Multi-copy targeted integration for accelerated development of high-producing CHO cells. Sergeeva D, Lee GM, Nielsen LK, Grav LM. ACS Synth Biol. 2020 Aug 24. doi: 10.1021/acssynbio.0c00322. PubMed 32835482.
Backbone
  Vector backbone: pRSFDuet1
  Backbone manufacturer: Novagen
  Backbone size w/o insert (bp): 3801
  Modifications to backbone: Amplified for USER cloning
  Vector type: Mammalian Expression, CRISPR
Growth in bacteria
  Bacterial resistance: Kanamycin, 50 μg/mL
  Growth temperature: 37°C
  Growth strain: DH5alpha
  Copy number: Unknown
Gene/Insert
  Gene/Insert name: sgRNA(siteT9)
  gRNA/shRNA sequence: GCCCACTACAGGTTCGGGCG
  Promoter: U6
  Cloning method: Unknown
  Sequencing primers: 5′ unknown
Terms and licenses: Academic/Nonprofit Terms; Industry Terms: Not Available to Industry
Depositor comments: This is a sgRNA plasmid for CRISPR/Cas9-mediated targeted integration in Chinese hamster ovary (CHO) cells. The target site T9 is located on chromosome 3, intergenic. The genomic site T9 was initially described in: Pristovšek N et al., 2019 "Systematic Evaluation of Site-Specific Recombinant Gene Expression for Programmable Mammalian Cell Engineering". DOI: 10.1021/acssynbio.8b00453 Protocol for CRISPR/Cas9-mediated targeted integration in CHO cells: Sergeeva D et al. 2019 "CRISPR/Cas9 as a Genome Editing Tool for Targeted Gene Integration in CHO Cells". DOI: 10.1007/978-1-4939-9170-9_13 The plasmid was assembled by USER cloning.
How to cite: pRSFDuet1-sgRNA(siteT9) was a gift from Lise Marie Grav (Addgene plasmid # 154832 ; http://n2t.net/addgene:154832 ; RRID:Addgene_154832)
