[The description below was written by a language model from this plasmid's Addgene catalogue record and pLannotate feature annotations shown in this document.]
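Description:
pRSFDuet1-sgRNA(siteT9) is a small guide RNA expression plasmid (about 4.3 kb in the sequenced record) built on the Novagen pRSFDuet1 backbone, which was amplified and assembled with the insert by USER cloning. It is propagated in E. coli through the RSF1030 origin, which is compatible with other common origin types, and is selected with kanamycin through the aph(3')-Ia resistance gene. Much of the original Duet bacterial expression architecture is still present: two T7 promoter/lac operator units, a T7 gene 10 ribosome binding site, an S-Tag fragment, the T7 terminator and the lacI repressor gene with its promoter. These elements are carried over from the backbone and play no evident role in the plasmid's stated purpose.

The functional payload sits in the first cloning region, flanked by short attB1 and attB2 fragments. A human U6 RNA polymerase III promoter is followed by a gap that fits the 20-nucleotide spacer and then by the Streptococcus pyogenes Cas9 guide RNA scaffold. Together these produce a single guide RNA in mammalian cells. The guide targets site T9, an intergenic locus on chromosome 3 of the Chinese hamster ovary (CHO) cell genome that was previously characterised as a site for recombinant gene expression. The plasmid encodes no Cas9 and no mammalian selection cassette, so the nuclease must be supplied separately, as must any donor template carrying the sequence to be integrated. It is intended for CRISPR/Cas9-mediated targeted integration at T9, and was deposited with work on multi-copy targeted integration for developing high-producing CHO cell lines.
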