Features (pLannotate 1.2.2; 22 found; start..end, strand, type, name):
      3..27      +  protein_bind   lac operator: The lac repressor binds to the lac operator to inhibit transcription in E. coli. This inhibition can be relieved by adding lactose or isopropyl-β-D-thiogalactopyranoside (IPTG). lac repressor encoded by lacI
     42..64      +  RBS            RBS: efficient ribosome binding site from bacteriophage T7 gene 10 (Olins and Rangwala, 1989)
    112..128     +  misc_feature   MCS (fragment): pUC18/19 multiple cloning site
    129..146     +  protein_bind   attB1 (fragment): mutant version of attB; recombination site for the Gateway® BP reaction BP Clonase™
    198..438     +  promoter       U6 promoter: RNA polymerase III promoter for human U6 snRNA
    467..542     +  misc_RNA       gRNA scaffold: guide RNA scaffold for the Streptococcus pyogenes CRISPR/Cas9 system
    554..575     -  protein_bind   attB2 (fragment): mutant version of attB; recombination site for the Gateway® BP reaction BP Clonase™
    650..668     +  promoter       T7 promoter: promoter for bacteriophage T7 RNA polymerase
    669..693     +  protein_bind   lac operator: The lac repressor binds to the lac operator to inhibit transcription in E. coli. This inhibition can be relieved by adding lactose or isopropyl-β-D-thiogalactopyranoside (IPTG). lac repressor encoded by lacI
    802..843     +  CDS            S-Tag (fragment): affinity and epitope tag derived from pancreatic ribonuclease A
    873..890     +  CDS            SET1 (fragment): solubility-enhancement tag derived from T7 phage gene 10B
    898..945     +  terminator     T7 terminator: transcription terminator for bacteriophage T7 RNA polymerase
   1109..1166    +  promoter       AmpR promoter (fragment): bla
   1175..1990    -  CDS            KanR: aminoglycoside phosphotransferase; aph(3')-Ia; confers resistance to kanamycin in bacteria or G418 (Geneticin®) in eukaryotes
   1991..2082    -  promoter       AmpR promoter: bla
   2098..2847    -  rep_origin     RSF ori: Plasmids containing the RSF 1030 origin of replication can be propagated in E. coli cells that contain additional plasmids with compatible origins.
   2930..2994    -  CDS            TcR (fragment): tetracycline efflux protein; tet; confers resistance to tetracycline
   3009..3030    -  protein_bind   CAP binding site: CAP binding activates transcription in the presence of cAMP. E. coli catabolite activator protein
   3043..4125    -  CDS            lacI: lac repressor; lacI; The lac repressor binds to the lac operator to inhibit transcription in E. coli. This inhibition can be relieved by adding lactose or isopropyl-β-D-thiogalactopyranoside (IPTG).
   4126..4203    -  promoter       lacI promoter: lacI
   4211..4246    -  CDS            TcR (fragment): tetracycline efflux protein; tet; confers resistance to tetracycline
   4249..2       +  promoter       T7 promoter (across the origin): promoter for bacteriophage T7 RNA polymerase
>Addgene plasmid #154832 | pRSFDuet1-sgRNA(siteT9) | addgene full sequence | sequence record 306199 | Addgene NGS Result
GGGGAATTGTGAGCGGATAACAATTCCCCTGTAGAAATAATTTTGTTTAACTTTAATAAGGAGATATACC
ATGGGCAGCAGCCATCACCATCATCACCACAGCCAGGATCCGAATTCGAGCTCGGTACTGTACAAAAAAG
CAGGCTTTAAAGGAACCAATTCAGTCGACTGGATCCGGTACCAAGGTCGGGCAGGAAGAGGGCCTATTTC
CCATGATTCCTTCATATTTGCATATACGATACAAGGCTGTTAGAGAGATAATTAGAATTAATTTGACTGT
AAACACAAAGATATTAGTACAAAATACGTGACGTAGAAAGTAATAATTTCTTGGGTAGTTTGCAGTTTTA
AAATTATGTTTTAAAATGGACTATCATATGCTTACCGTAACTTGAAAGTATTTCGATTTCTTGGCTTTAT
ATATCTTGTGGAAAGGACGAAACACCGCCCACTACAGGTTCGGGCGGTTTTAGAGCTAGAAATAGCAAGT
TAAAATAAGGCTAGTCCGTTATCAACTTGAAAAAGTGGCACCGAGTCGGTGCTTTTTTTCTAGACCCAGC
TTTCTTGTACAAAGTTGGCATTATGCGGCCGCATAATGCTTAAGTCGAACAGAAAGTAATCGTATTGTAC
ACGGCCGCATAATCGAAATTAATACGACTCACTATAGGGGAATTGTGAGCGGATAACAATTCCCCATCTT
AGTATATTAGTTAAGTATAAGAAGGAGATATACATATGGCAGATCTCAATTGGATATCGGCCGGCCACGC
GATCGCTGACGTCGGTACCCTCGAGTCTGGTAAAGAAACCGCTGCTGCGAAATTTGAACGCCAGCACATG
GACTCGTCTACTAGCGCAGCTTAATTAACCTAGGCTGCTGCCACCGCTGAGCAATAACTAGCATAACCCC
TTGGGGCCTCTAAACGGGTCTTGAGGGGTTTTTTGCTGAAACCTCAGGCATTTGAGAAGCACACGGTCAC
ACTGCTTCCGGTAGTCAATAAACCGGTAAACCAGCAATAGACATAAGCGGCTATTTAACGACCCTGCCCT
GAACCGACGACAAGCTGACGACCGGGTCTCCGCAAGTGGCACTTTTCGGGGAAATGTGCGCGGAACCCCT
ATTTGTTTATTTTTCTAAATACATTCAAATATGTATCCGCTCATGAATTAATTCTTAGAAAAACTCATCG
AGCATCAAATGAAACTGCAATTTATTCATATCAGGATTATCAATACCATATTTTTGAAAAAGCCGTTTCT
GTAATGAAGGAGAAAACTCACCGAGGCAGTTCCATAGGATGGCAAGATCCTGGTATCGGTCTGCGATTCC
GACTCGTCCAACATCAATACAACCTATTAATTTCCCCTCGTCAAAAATAAGGTTATCAAGTGAGAAATCA
CCATGAGTGACGACTGAATCCGGTGAGAATGGCAAAAGTTTATGCATTTCTTTCCAGACTTGTTCAACAG
GCCAGCCATTACGCTCGTCATCAAAATCACTCGCATCAACCAAACCGTTATTCATTCGTGATTGCGCCTG
AGCGAGACGAAATACGCGGTCGCTGTTAAAAGGACAATTACAAACAGGAATCGAATGCAACCGGCGCAGG
AACACTGCCAGCGCATCAACAATATTTTCACCTGAATCAGGATATTCTTCTAATACCTGGAATGCTGTTT
TCCCGGGGATCGCAGTGGTGAGTAACCATGCATCATCAGGAGTACGGATAAAATGCTTGATGGTCGGAAG
AGGCATAAATTCCGTCAGCCAGTTTAGTCTGACCATCTCATCTGTAACATCATTGGCAACGCTACCTTTG
CCATGTTTCAGAAACAACTCTGGCGCATCGGGCTTCCCATACAATCGATAGATTGTCGCACCTGATTGCC
CGACATTATCGCGAGCCCATTTATACCCATATAAATCAGCATCCATGTTGGAATTTAATCGCGGCCTAGA
GCAAGACGTTTCCCGTTGAATATGGCTCATACTCTTCCTTTTTCAATATTATTGAAGCATTTATCAGGGT
TATTGTCTCATGAGCGGATACATATTTGAATGTATTTAGAAAAATAAACAAATAGGCATGCAGCGCTCTT
CCGCTTCCTCGCTCACTGACTCGCTACGCTCGGTCGTTCGACTGCGGCGAGCGGTGTCAGCTCACTCAAA
AGCGGTAATACGGTTATCCACAGAATCAGGGGATAAAGCCGGAAAGAACATGTGAGCAAAAAGCAAAGCA
CCGGAAGAAGCCAACGCCGCAGGCGTTTTTCCATAGGCTCCGCCCCCCTGACGAGCATCACAAAAATCGA
CGCTCAAGCCAGAGGTGGCGAAACCCGACAGGACTATAAAGATACCAGGCGTTTCCCCCTGGAAGCTCCC
TCGTGCGCTCTCCTGTTCCGACCCTGCCGCTTACCGGATACCTGTCCGCCTTTCTCCCTTCGGGAAGCGT
GGCGCTTTCTCATAGCTCACGCTGTTGGTATCTCAGTTCGGTGTAGGTCGTTCGCTCCAAGCTGGGCTGT
GTGCACGAACCCCCCGTTCAGCCCGACCGCTGCGCCTTATCCGGTAACTATCGTCTTGAGTCCAACCCGG
TAAGACACGACTTATCGCCACTGGCAGCAGCCATTGGTAACTGATTTAGAGGACTTTGTCTTGAAGTTAT
GCACCTGTTAAGGCTAAACTGAAAGAACAGATTTTGGTGAGTGCGGTCCTCCAACCCACTTACCTTGGTT
CAAAGAGTTGGTAGCTCAGCGAACCTTGAGAAAACCACCGTTGGTAGCGGTGGTTTTTCTTTATTTATGA
GATGATGAATCAATCGGTCTATCAAGTCAACGAACAGCTATTCCGTTACTCTAGATTTCAGTGCAATTTA
TCTCTTCAAATGTAGCACCTGAAGTCAGCCCCATACGATATAAGTTGTAATTCTCATGTTAGTCATGCCC
CGCGCCCACCGGAAGGAGCTGACTGGGTTGAAGGCTCTCAAGGGCATCGGTCGAGATCCCGGTGCCTAAT
GAGTGAGCTAACTTACATTAATTGCGTTGCGCTCACTGCCCGCTTTCCAGTCGGGAAACCTGTCGTGCCA
GCTGCATTAATGAATCGGCCAACGCGCGGGGAGAGGCGGTTTGCGTATTGGGCGCCAGGGTGGTTTTTCT
TTTCACCAGTGAGACGGGCAACAGCTGATTGCCCTTCACCGCCTGGCCCTGAGAGAGTTGCAGCAAGCGG
TCCACGCTGGTTTGCCCCAGCAGGCGAAAATCCTGTTTGATGGTGGTTAACGGCGGGATATAACATGAGC
TGTCTTCGGTATCGTCGTATCCCACTACCGAGATGTCCGCACCAACGCGCAGCCCGGACTCGGTAATGGC
GCGCATTGCGCCCAGCGCCATCTGATCGTTGGCAACCAGCATCGCAGTGGGAACGATGCCCTCATTCAGC
ATTTGCATGGTTTGTTGAAAACCGGACATGGCACTCCAGTCGCCTTCCCGTTCCGCTATCGGCTGAATTT
GATTGCGAGTGAGATATTTATGCCAGCCAGCCAGACGCAGACGCGCCGAGACAGAACTTAATGGGCCCGC
TAACAGCGCGATTTGCTGGTGACCCAATGCGACCAGATGCTCCACGCCCAGTCGCGTACCGTCTTCATGG
GAGAAAATAATACTGTTGATGGGTGTCTGGTCAGAGACATCAAGAAATAACGCCGGAACATTAGTGCAGG
CAGCTTCCACAGCAATGGCATCCTGGTCATCCAGCGGATAGTTAATGATCAGCCCACTGACGCGTTGCGC
GAGAAGATTGTGCACCGCCGCTTTACAGGCTTCGACGCCGCTTCGTTCTACCATCGACACCACCACGCTG
GCACCCAGTTGATCGGCGCGAGATTTAATCGCCGCGACAATTTGCGACGGCGCGTGCAGGGCCAGACTGG
AGGTGGCAACGCCAATCAGCAACGACTGTTTGCCCGCCAGTTGTTGTGCCACGCGGTTGGGAATGTAATT
CAGCTCCGCCATCGCCGCTTCCACTTTTTCCCGCGTTTTCGCAGAAACGTGGCTGGCCTGGTTCACCACG
CGGGAAACGGTCTGATAAGAGACACCGGCATACTCTGCGACATCGTATAACGTTACTGGTTTCACATTCA
CCACCCTGAATTGACTCTCTTCCGGGCGCTATCATGCCATACCGCGAAAGGTTTTGCGCCATTCGATGGT
GTCCGGGATCTCGACGCTCTCCCTTATGCGACTCCTGCATTAGGAAATTAATACGACTCACTATA
